Addgene plasmid #112824: pRPB1–4stop
Purpose: pSMF2 with repeats 8–10 interrupted with 4 repeats containing stop codons
Depositing lab: Stephen Fuchs. Depositing organization: Tufts University. Publication: DNA Instability Maintains the Repeat Length of the Yeast RNA Polymerase II C-terminal Domain. Morrill SA, Exner AE, Babokhov M, Reinfeld BI, Fuchs SM. J Biol Chem. 2016 May 27;291(22):11540-50. doi: 10.1074/jbc.M115.696252. Epub 2016 Mar 29. PubMed 27026700.
Backbone
  Vector backbone: pJMD2
  Backbone size w/o insert (bp): 5345
  Total vector size (bp): 5957
  Vector type: Yeast Expression
  Selectable markers: Gentamicin, LEU2
Growth in bacteria
  Bacterial resistance: Ampicillin, 100 μg/mL
  Growth temperature: 37°C
  Growth strain: DH5alpha
  Copy number: Unknown
Gene/Insert
  Gene/Insert name: RPB1 (alt name: RPO21)
  Species: S. cerevisiae (budding yeast)
  Insert size (bp): 5200
  Mutation: pSMF2 with repeats 8–10 interrupted with 4 repeats containing stop codons
  Entrez Gene: RPO21 (a.k.a. YDL140C, RPB1, RPB220, SIT1, SUA8)
  Promoter: Native promoter
  Cloning method: Restriction Enzyme; 5′ cloning site Xma1 (not destroyed); 3′ cloning site Sac1 (not destroyed)
  Sequencing primers: 5′ GATCGATGAGGAGTCACTGG; 3′ TTTACTAGCGCCGTTGGTTT
Terms and licenses: Academic/Nonprofit Terms; Industry Terms: Not Available to Industry
How to cite: pRPB1–4stop was a gift from Stephen Fuchs (Addgene plasmid # 112824 ; http://n2t.net/addgene:112824 ; RRID:Addgene_112824)
