[The description below was written by a language model from this plasmid's Addgene catalogue record and pLannotate feature annotations shown in this document.]
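Description:
pRPB1–4stop is a yeast expression plasmid built on the pJMD2 backbone that carries a modified copy of the Saccharomyces cerevisiae RPB1 (RPO21) gene, which encodes the largest, catalytic subunit of RNA polymerase II. It is a shuttle vector. A ColE1/pUC-type origin and the β-lactamase gene provide replication and ampicillin selection in E. coli. In yeast, a CEN6/ARS element maintains it as a stable, low-copy centromeric plasmid, and a LEU2 cassette with its own promoter allows selection by leucine prototrophy. The catalogue entry also lists gentamicin as a selectable marker, but no corresponding resistance gene appears in the feature table. Residual lac promoter/operator and small lacI, rop and bom fragments are backbone remnants. The short BPL1 and NFS1 fragments appear to be yeast genomic sequence carried along with the RPO21 and LEU2 segments.

RPB1 is expressed from its native promoter and was cloned between XmaI and SacI sites. The construct derives from pSMF2, with the C-terminal domain (CTD) heptad repeat array altered so that repeats 8–10 are interrupted by four repeats containing stop codons. Translation should therefore end early in the CTD unless the interrupting repeats are lost. This fits the associated study on DNA instability and maintenance of CTD repeat length, where such a plasmid could report rearrangements within the repeat region, although the record does not spell out the assay.

The sizes in the record disagree. The catalogue gives a total of 5,957 bp with a 5,200 bp insert on a 5,345 bp backbone, whereas the sequenced record spans 11,361 nt, which is closer to the sum of backbone and insert.
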