Features (pLannotate 1.2.2; 15 found; start..end, strand, type, name):
     70..573     -  misc_feature   CEN/ARS: S. cerevisiae CEN6 centromere fused to an autonomously replicating sequence
    610..714     +  promoter       AmpR promoter: bla
    715..1575    +  CDS            AmpR: β-lactamase; bla; confers resistance to ampicillin, carbenicillin, and related antibiotics
   1746..2334    +  rep_origin     ori: high-copy-number ColE1/pMB1/pBR322/pUC origin of replication
   2517..2609    +  CDS            lacI (fragment): lac repressor; lacI; The lac repressor binds to the lac operator to inhibit transcription in E. coli. This inhibition can be relieved by adding lactose or isopropyl-β-D-thiogalactopyranoside (IPTG).
   2622..2643    +  protein_bind   CAP binding site: CAP binding activates transcription in the presence of cAMP. E. coli catabolite activator protein
   2658..2688    +  promoter       lac promoter: promoter for the E. coli lac operon
   2692..2714    +  protein_bind   lac operator (fragment): The lac repressor binds to the lac operator to inhibit transcription in E. coli. This inhibition can be relieved by adding lactose or isopropyl-β-D-thiogalactopyranoside (IPTG). lac repressor encoded by lacI
   3369..7982    +  CDS            RPO21 (fragment): RPB1_YEAST - Also known as RPB1, RPB220, SUA8. Experimental evidence at protein level: Swiss-Prot protein existence level 1. DNA-dependent RNA polymerase catalyzes the transcription of DNA into RNA using the four ribonucleoside triphosphates as substrates. Largest and catalytic component of RNA polymerase II which synthesizes mRNA precursors and many functional non-coding RNAs. Forms the polymerase active center together with the second largest subunit. Pol II is the central component of the basal RNA polymerase II transcription machinery. During a transcription cycle, Pol II, general transcri
   8843..9142    -  CDS            BPL1 (fragment): BPL1_YEAST - Also known as ACC2. Experimental evidence at protein level: Swiss-Prot protein existence level 1. Post-translational modification of specific protein by attachment of biotin. Acts on various carboxylases such as acetyl-CoA- carboxylase, pyruvate carboxylase, propionyl CoA carboxylase, and 3- methylcrotonyl CoA carboxylase. From Saccharomyces cerevisiae (strain ATCC 204508 / S288c) (Baker's yeast).
   9198..9603    +  promoter       LEU2 promoter: S. cerevisiae LEU2
   9604..10695   +  CDS            LEU2: LEU3_YEAST - Experimental evidence at protein level: Swiss-Prot protein existence level 1. Catalyzes the oxidation of 3-carboxy-2-hydroxy-4- methylpentanoate (3-isopropylmalate) to 3-carboxy-4-methyl-2- oxopentanoate. The product decarboxylates to 4-methyl-2 oxopentanoate. From Saccharomyces cerevisiae (strain ATCC 204508 / S288c) (Baker's yeast).
  11060..11176   -  CDS            NFS1 (fragment): NFS1_YEAST - Also known as SPL1 From Saccharomyces cerevisiae (strain ATCC 204508 / S288c) (Baker's yeast).
  11175..11225   -  misc_feature   bom (fragment): basis of mobility region from pBR322
  11327..1       -  CDS            rop (fragment) (across the origin): Rop protein, which maintains plasmids at low copy number; rop
>Addgene plasmid #112824 | pRPB1–4stop | addgene full sequence | sequence record 217246 | Addgene NGS Result
GACGAAAGGGCCTCGTGATACGCCTATTTTTATAGGTTAATGTCATGATAATAATGGTTTCTTAGGACGG
ATCGCTTGCCTGTAACTTACACGCGCCTCGTATCTTTTAATGATGGAATAATTTGGGAATTTACTCTGTG
TTTATTTATTTTTATGTTTTGTATTTGGATTTTAGAAAGTAAATAAAGAAGGTAGAAGAGTTACGGAATG
AAGAAAAAAAAATAAACAAAGGTTTAAAAAATTTCAACAAAAAGCGTACTTTACATATATATTTATTAGA
CAAGAAAAGCAGATTAAATAGATATACATTCGATTAACGATAAGTAAAATGTAAAATCACAGGATTTTCG
TGTGTGGTCTTCTACACAGACAAGATGAAACAATTCGGCATTAATACCTGAGAGCAGGAAGAGCAAGATA
AAAGGTAGTATTTGTTGGCGATCCCCCTAGAGTCTTTTACATCTTCGGAAAACAAAAACTATTTTTTCTT
TAATTTCTTTTTTTACTTTCTATTTTTAATTTATATATTTATATTAAAAAATTTAAATTATAATTATTTT
TATAGCACGTGATGAAAAGGACCCAGGTGGCACTTTTCGGGGAAATGTGCGCGGAACCCCTATTTGTTTA
TTTTTCTAAATACATTCAAATATGTATCCGCTCATGAGACAATAACCCTGATAAATGCTTCAATAATATT
GAAAAAGGAAGAGTATGAGTATTCAACATTTCCGTGTCGCCCTTATTCCCTTTTTTGCGGCATTTTGCCT
TCCTGTTTTTGCTCACCCAGAAACGCTGGTGAAAGTAAAAGATGCTGAAGATCAGTTGGGTGCACGAGTG
GGTTACATCGAACTGGATCTCAACAGCGGTAAGATCCTTGAGAGTTTTCGCCCCGAAGAACGTTTTCCAA
TGATGAGCACTTTTAAAGTTCTGCTATGTGGCGCGGTATTATCCCGTATTGACGCCGGGCAAGAGCAACT
CGGTCGCCGCATACACTATTCTCAGAATGACTTGGTTGAGTACTCACCAGTCACAGAAAAGCATCTTACG
GATGGCATGACAGTAAGAGAATTATGCAGTGCTGCCATAACCATGAGTGATAACACTGCGGCCAACTTAC
TTCTGACAACGATCGGAGGACCGAAGGAGCTAACCGCTTTTTTGCACAACATGGGGGATCATGTAACTCG
CCTTGATCGTTGGGAACCGGAGCTGAATGAAGCCATACCAAACGACGAGCGTGACACCACGATGCCTGTA
GCAATGGCAACAACGTTGCGCAAACTATTAACTGGCGAACTACTTACTCTAGCTTCCCGGCAACAATTAA
TAGACTGGATGGAGGCGGATAAAGTTGCAGGACCACTTCTGCGCTCGGCCCTTCCGGCTGGCTGGTTTAT
TGCTGATAAATCTGGAGCCGGTGAGCGTGGGTCTCGCGGTATCATTGCAGCACTGGGGCCAGATGGTAAG
CCCTCCCGTATCGTAGTTATCTACACGACGGGGAGTCAGGCAACTATGGATGAACGAAATAGACAGATCG
CTGAGATAGGTGCCTCACTGATTAAGCATTGGTAACTGTCAGACCAAGTTTACTCATATATACTTTAGAT
TGATTTAAAACTTCATTTTTAATTTAAAAGGATCTAGGTGAAGATCCTTTTTGATAATCTCATGACCAAA
ATCCCTTAACGTGAGTTTTCGTTCCACTGAGCGTCAGACCCCGTAGAAAAGATCAAAGGATCTTCTTGAG
ATCCTTTTTTTCTGCGCGTAATCTGCTGCTTGCAAACAAAAAAACCACCGCTACCAGCGGTGGTTTGTTT
GCCGGATCAAGAGCTACCAACTCTTTTTCCGAAGGTAACTGGCTTCAGCAGAGCGCAGATACCAAATACT
GTTCTTCTAGTGTAGCCGTAGTTAGGCCACCACTTCAAGAACTCTGTAGCACCGCCTACATACCTCGCTC
TGCTAATCCTGTTACCAGTGGCTGCTGCCAGTGGCGATAAGTCGTGTCTTACCGGGTTGGACTCAAGACG
ATAGTTACCGGATAAGGCGCAGCGGTCGGGCTGAACGGGGGGTTCGTGCACACAGCCCAGCTTGGAGCGA
ACGACCTACACCGAACTGAGATACCTACAGCGTGAGCTATGAGAAAGCGCCACGCTTCCCGAAGGGAGAA
AGGCGGACAGGTATCCGGTAAGCGGCAGGGTCGGAACAGGAGAGCGCACGAGGGAGCTTCCAGGGGGAAA
CGCCTGGTATCTTTATAGTCCTGTCGGGTTTCGCCACCTCTGACTTGAGCGTCGATTTTTGTGATGCTCG
TCAGGGGGGCGGAGCCTATGGAAAAACGCCAGCAACGCGGCCTTTTTACGGTTCCTGGCCTTTTGCTGGC
CTTTTGCTCACATGTTCTTTCCTGCGTTATCCCCTGATTCTGTGGATAACCGTATTACCGCCTTTGAGTG
AGCTGATACCGCTCGCCGCAGCCGAACGACCGAGCGCAGCGAGTCAGTGAGCGAGGAAGCGGAAGAGCGC
CCAATACGCAAACCGCCTCTCCCCGCGCGTTGGCCGATTCATTAATGCAGCTGGCACGACAGGTTTCCCG
ACTGGAAAGCGGGCAGTGAGCGCAACGCAATTAATGTGAGTTAGCTCACTCATTAGGCACCCCAGGCTTT
ACACTTTATGCTTCCGGCTCGTATGTTGTGTGGAATTGTGAGCGGATAACAATTTCACACAGGAAACAGC
TATGACCATGATTACGCCAAGCGCGCGGGTTGCGCGTCTCGAGGAGCGTGCAGCACCATTCACCGCCAGC
TTTGTATCGTCCTTTAGAGTGCAGCAAGAACATTAATTGCTCTCACAGAGGTATCATAAGAACATCCGAT
TCGTTCATTAACTGAAATCATATCTGTGTTGTTCTGATCGACTCTCTTTGTTAGTTTTATCTTCCATTTT
TTTTTATTCCTTTCATTTTCCAATAAAATTTGAACAGGATCGATATAAACAGATAAAAACCCTCCAAAGT
TAACCATTTGTTTATATTTGCTTTTCTGCATAAGTTTTCCTAGCGAATTCCCTGATCAACTTTCAAGGAA
AACTAAAACTACTGTATTATAAGAGGTTTTTTTTTTCATTCCAGATTAATTTTGAAATACGATATCCTCA
AGTTTATCTACCAGAATATTTGACTAAGAAATCAAACTCTGTTAATAATAATATAATTATAAAAACCTCA
ACTAGAAACTCCAAAAAAAAAAATTTACCATTTTTTACTTTCTATCCTTGTTAACCAAATTTCAAAAAAA
TTTTACCTTTTCTTTTTCCAGAAGAGGGACCAATCATAAAGATAGCAATAACACTTTACCCCAAAATATA
AATCAGACATGGTAGGACAACAGTATTCTAGTGCTCCACTCCGTACAGTAAAAGAGGTCCAATTCGGTCT
TTTCTCACCTGAAGAAGTTAGAGCAATCAGTGTGGCCAAAATTAGATTTCCAGAGACAATGGATGAAACC
CAGACGAGAGCGAAAATTGGTGGTCTAAACGACCCTAGGTTAGGCTCTATTGATCGTAATCTGAAGTGTC
AAACTTGTCAAGAGGGTATGAACGAATGTCCTGGTCATTTTGGTCACATAGATTTAGCAAAACCTGTATT
TCATGTTGGTTTTATTGCCAAAATTAAGAAAGTATGTGAGTGTGTCTGTATGCACTGTGGTAAGCTATTA
CTGGATGAACATAATGAATTAATGAGACAAGCTCTAGCAATCAAAGACAGTAAAAAAAGGTTTGCTGCAA
TTTGGACTTTATGTAAAACAAAAATGGTCTGCGAAACAGATGTCCCTTCTGAAGATGATCCTACTCAGCT
CGTATCAAGGGGAGGTTGTGGTAATACACAGCCTACAATTCGTAAGGATGGGTTGAAATTAGTTGGTAGT
TGGAAAAAAGATAGAGCCACGGGGGATGCGGATGAACCAGAACTAAGAGTTTTAAGTACGGAGGAAATCT
TGAATATTTTTAAGCATATCTCAGTAAAAGACTTCACTAGTTTGGGTTTCAACGAAGTTTTTTCTCGTCC
AGAATGGATGATTTTAACATGCCTTCCTGTCCCACCACCACCGGTGCGTCCATCCATTTCCTTCAATGAA
TCTCAAAGAGGTGAGGATGATTTAACCTTTAAACTTGCTGATATTTTAAAAGCTAATATTAGTTTGGAAA
CACTAGAGCATAACGGTGCTCCACATCATGCTATTGAAGAAGCAGAGAGTTTATTACAATTTCATGTTGC
CACTTATATGGATAATGATATTGCTGGTCAACCACAAGCTCTTCAAAAGTCCGGCCGTCCCGTTAAATCT
ATTCGTGCTCGTTTGAAGGGTAAAGAGGGTCGTATCAGAGGTAATTTAATGGGTAAGCGTGTGGATTTTT
CGGCAAGAACTGTTATTTCTGGTGATCCTAATTTGGAATTAGACCAAGTCGGTGTTCCAAAATCTATTGC
CAAGACTTTAACATACCCAGAAGTGGTCACACCATATAACATAGATCGTCTGACGCAACTTGTTAGGAAT
GGACCAAATGAGCACCCCGGTGCCAAATACGTCATTCGTGATAGCGGAGACCGTATAGATTTAAGATACA
GTAAAAGGGCAGGTGATATTCAATTACAGTATGGGTGGAAAGTTGAACGTCATATTATGGACAATGATCC
AGTTTTATTCAACCGTCAACCTTCGTTGCACAAAATGTCCATGATGGCCCACAGAGTAAAAGTTATTCCA
TATTCTACATTTAGATTGAATTTGTCCGTTACATCTCCATACAATGCCGATTTCGACGGTGACGAAATGA
ATCTTCACGTTCCTCAGTCTGAGGAAACAAGGGCGGAACTTTCTCAATTATGTGCTGTTCCTCTGCAAAT
TGTTTCACCACAATCTAACAAACCTTGTATGGGTATTGTTCAAGATACTTTGTGTGGTATTCGTAAACTG
ACATTAAGAGATACATTTATAGAACTTGATCAAGTTTTGAATATGCTTTATTGGGTTCCAGATTGGGATG
GTGTTATTCCGACACCTGCAATTATCAAGCCCAAACCTTTGTGGTCCGGTAAACAAATCTTGTCTGTGGC
TATCCCAAACGGTATTCATTTACAACGTTTTGATGAGGGCACTACTCTGCTTTCTCCAAAGGATAATGGT
ATGCTTATTATTGACGGTCAAATCATTTTTGGTGTAGTAGAGAAAAAAACCGTTGGTTCCTCCAATGGTG
GTTTAATTCATGTTGTTACGAGAGAAAAGGGACCTCAAGTTTGTGCTAAGTTGTTTGGTAACATACAGAA
AGTTGTTAACTTTTGGTTACTACATAATGGGTTTTCAACAGGTATTGGTGATACCATTGCGGACGGCCCA
ACAATGAGGGAAATTACAGAGACAATTGCAGAGGCTAAAAAGAAAGTTTTGGATGTTACGAAAGAAGCCC
AGGCAAACTTATTGACTGCTAAACATGGTATGACTCTCCGTGAGTCTTTTGAGGATAACGTTGTTCGGTT
CCTAAATGAAGCAAGAGATAAGGCAGGTCGTTTAGCTGAAGTCAATTTGAAAGATTTGAACAATGTGAAA
CAAATGGTTATGGCAGGTTCCAAGGGTTCATTTATTAATATCGCGCAAATGTCAGCTTGTGTAGGACAGC
AATCTGTTGAAGGTAAACGTATTGCTTTTGGGTTCGTTGATCGTACCTTACCTCATTTCTCTAAAGATGA
TTACTCCCCAGAGTCTAAAGGTTTTGTTGAGAACTCATATTTGAGAGGTTTGACCCCACAAGAATTTTTT
TTCCATGCAATGGGTGGTCGTGAAGGTCTTATCGATACCGCCGTCAAAACAGCCGAAACAGGTTATATTC
AACGTCGTTTAGTGAAAGCTCTAGAAGATATCATGGTTCATTACGATAACACCACAAGAAACTCATTGGG
TAACGTTATTCAGTTTATTTATGGTGAAGATGGTATGGATGCTGCGCATATTGAAAAGCAATCGCTAGAT
ACTATTGGTGGCTCCGATGCAGCTTTTGAAAAGAGATACAGAGTTGATTTATTGAATACAGACCATACCC
TTGATCCCTCACTATTGGAATCCGGATCTGAGATACTTGGCGATTTGAAACTTCAAGTTCTCCTGGATGA
AGAATACAAACAATTAGTGAAAGATCGTAAATTTTTGAGGGAAGTTTTTGTTGATGGTGAAGCAAACTGG
CCATTACCAGTCAACATAAGACGTATTATTCAAAATGCTCAACAAACTTTCCACATAGATCATACGAAAC
CATCTGATTTAACAATCAAAGACATCGTTCTTGGTGTAAAGGATTTGCAAGAAAACTTATTAGTGTTGCG
TGGTAAGAATGAAATTATACAAAATGCCCAGCGAGATGCAGTTACATTGTTCTGCTGTTTATTACGTTCC
CGTTTGGCCACACGTAGAGTTCTACAAGAGTACAGACTAACAAAACAGGCATTCGATTGGGTATTAAGTA
ATATCGAGGCACAATTCCTCCGTTCTGTTGTTCACCCTGGTGAAATGGTTGGTGTTCTAGCAGCCCAATC
CATTGGTGAACCAGCCACACAAATGACCCTTAACACCTTCCATTTTGCTGGTGTTGCTTCCAAAAAAGTT
ACTTCTGGTGTCCCCCGTTTAAAGGAAATTTTGAATGTGGCCAAAAACATGAAAACCCCTTCCTTGACTG
TATACTTAGAGCCTGGTCATGCTGCCGATCAAGAACAAGCGAAGTTGATCAGATCTGCTATCGAGCATAC
CACTTTAAAGAGTGTCACTATTGCTTCAGAAATTTACTATGATCCTGATCCACGTTCCACAGTTATTCCA
GAAGATGAAGAAATTATCCAACTTCATTTCTCATTATTGGATGAAGAGGCTGAACAATCTTTTGACCAAC
AATCACCTTGGTTATTACGTCTGGAACTGGATCGTGCAGCAATGAATGATAAAGACTTAACAATGGGTCA
GGTTGGTGAAAGAATCAAGCAAACATTCAAAAATGATTTGTTTGTTATCTGGTCTGAAGACAACGATGAG
AAGTTGATCATCCGTTGTCGTGTTGTTCGTCCAAAGTCACTAGATGCTGAGACTGAAGCAGAAGAAGATC
ATATGTTGAAGAAAATTGAGAACACAATGTTAGAGAATATTACATTACGTGGTGTAGAGAACATCGAGCG
TGTTGTCATGATGAAATATGACCGTAAAGTACCAAGTCCAACTGGTGAATACGTTAAGGAACCTGAATGG
GTGTTGGAAACAGATGGTGTTAACTTATCTGAAGTTATGACTGTTCCTGGTATCGACCCAACCAGAATCT
ATACCAACTCCTTCATTGATATAATGGAAGTTCTAGGTATTGAAGCTGGTCGTGCAGCCTTGTATAAAGA
AGTTTACAATGTTATTGCTTCTGATGGTTCGTATGTTAACTACCGTCATATGGCTTTGTTAGTCGATGTT
ATGACAACCCAAGGTGGCTTAACTTCTGTTACTCGTCATGGTTTCAACAGATCAAATACAGGTGCCTTAA
TGAGATGTTCATTTGAAGAAACTGTCGAAATTTTGTTTGAAGCTGGTGCTTCAGCCGAATTAGATGATTG
TCGTGGTGTTTCGGAAAATGTCATTCTTGGTCAAATGGCTCCAATCGGTACCGGTGCATTTGATGTGATG
ATCGATGAGGAGTCACTGGTAAAATACATGCCAGAACAAAAAATAACTGAGATTGAAGACGGACAAGATG
GTGGCGTCACACCATACAGTAACGAAAGTGGTTTGGTCAATGCAGATCTTGACGTTAAAGATGAGCTAAT
GTTTTCACCTCTGGTTGATTCGGGTTCAAATGACGCTATGGCTGGAGGATTTACAGCGTACGGTGGTGCT
GATTATGGTGAAGCCACGTCTCCATTTGGTGCTTATGGTGAAGCACCTACATCTCCCGGGTTTGGAGTCT
CCTCACCAGGCTTTTCTCCAACTTCCCCAACATACTCTCCTACCTCTCCAGCGTACTCACCAACATCACC
ATCGTACTCACCAACATCACCATCGTACTCGCCAACATCACCATCGTACTCACCTACATCACCATCGTAT
TCACCAACGTCACCATCATAATGGCCAACGTCACCATCATAATGGCCAACGTCACCATCATAATGGCCAA
CGTCACCATCATAATGGCCAACGTCACCATCGTATTCGCCAACGTCGCCTTCCTACTCTCCCACGTCGCC
AAGCTACAGCCCTACGTCTCCTTCTTATTCTCCTACATCTCCATCATACTCTCCTACGTCACCAAGTTAC
AGCCCAACGTCACCAAGTTACAGCCCAACGTCTCCAGCCTATTCCCCAACATCACCAAGTTATAGTCCTA
CATCGCCTTCATACTCTCCAACATCACCATCCTATTCCCCAACATCACCTTCTTACTCTCCCACCTCTCC
AAACTATAGCCCTACTTCACCTTCTTACTCCCCAACATCTCCAGGCTACAGCCCAGGATCTCCTGCATAT
TCTCCAAAGCAAGACGAACAAAAGCATAATGAAAATGAAAATTCCAGATGAGCTCGTATATCATCCTTAC
GTATTTGACGTTATTACATTATATATAGTTTCTCAAATAATATTTCTAGTTTATTTTTGTATCATAATAA
AAACGTATACCAAATATACCATTATTTTTCATAGCATTATGGTAGGGATAGGGAATCAAGTAACTAATTT
ATATCCGCAGAGCATTGGGAAAACCAACGGCGCTAGTAAATGCATTTAAATTACGTCCGTCCAACTTCTA
AGCTTCAAGTGGTAGACTCTTAACTCTGAACCTTTTTAGCAATTAAGCTCTTGAAGATATCAAAAGTGTT
ACCGTCCGGCTGTAAATTATAAACGTTTCCTGTAAATTGAGTGGAACTACCGCTTACCAATTCTTTTGCA
ATCAGTAAACCGTAGTCTTCCGTGATACCAGTAATCATGGCTTGCGTATTTCCGTGATCTGGTAATGTTA
CTATTTGGTTACTATGTAACCACAACTCATAATAACTTGGCAATATTTCCGCAGCTCCGTAGTTAATAAA
CTGTTTTAATATGACCTCAAGGTTATTCATATAGAGTGCCTGCGGGCCCGATCCCGATATCCAGGCCTCC
CGATATCCAGGCCTCAGCTTAGCCTAGAACTGTGGGAATACTCAGGTATCGTAAGATGCAAGAGTTCGAA
TCTCTTAGCAACCATTATTTTTTTCCTCAACATAACGAGAACACACAGGGGCGCTATCGCACAGAATCAA
ATTCGATGACTGGAAATTTTTTGTTAATTTCAGAGGTCGCCTGACGCATATACCTTTTTCAACTGAAAAA
TTGGGAGAAAAAGGAAAGGTGAGAGCGCCGGAACCGGCTTTTCATATAGAATAGAGAAGCGTTCATGACT
AAATGCTTGCATCACAATACTTGAAGTTGACAATATTATTTAAGGACCTATTGTTTTTTCCAATAGGTGG
TTAGCAATCGTCTTACTTTCTAACTTTTCTTACCTTTTACATTTCAGCAATATATATATATATTTCAAGG
ATATACCATTCTAATGTCTGCCCCTAAGAAGATCGTCGTTTTGCCAGGTGACCACGTTGGTCAAGAAATC
ACAGCCGAAGCCATTAAGGTTCTTAAAGCTATTTCTGATGTTCGTTCCAATGTCAAGTTCGATTTCGAAA
ATCATTTAATTGGTGGTGCTGCTATCGATGCTACAGGTGTTCCACTTCCAGATGAGGCGCTGGAAGCCTC
CAAGAAGGCTGATGCCGTTTTGTTAGGTGCTGTGGGTGGTCCTAAATGGGGTACAGGTAGTGTTAGACCT
GAACAAGGTTTACTAAAAATCCGTAAAGAACTTCAATTGTACGCCAACTTAAGACCATGTAACTTTGCAT
CCGACTCTCTTTTAGACTTATCTCCAATCAAGCCACAATTTGCTAAAGGTACTGACTTCGTTGTTGTCAG
AGAATTAGTGGGAGGTATTTACTTTGGTAAGAGAAAGGAAGACGATGGTGATGGTGTCGCTTGGGATAGT
GAACAATACACCGTTCCAGAAGTGCAAAGAATCACAAGAATGGCCGCTTTCATGGCCCTACAACATGAGC
CACCATTGCCTATTTGGTCCTTGGATAAAGCTAATGTTTTGGCCTCTTCAAGATTATGGAGAAAAACTGT
GGAGGAAACCATCAAGAACGAATTTCCTACATTGAAGGTTCAACATCAATTGATTGATTCTGCCGCCATG
ATCCTAGTTAAGAACCCAACCCACCTAAATGGTATTATAATCACCAGCAACATGTTTGGTGATATCATCT
CCGATGAAGCCTCCGTTATCCCAGGTTCCTTGGGTTTGTTGCCATCTGCGTCCTTGGCCTCTTTGCCAGA
CAAGAACACCGCATTTGGTTTGTACGAACCATGCCACGGTTCTGCTCCAGATTTGCCAAAGAATAAGGTC
AACCCTATCGCCACTATCTTGTCTGCTGCAATGATGTTGAAATTGTCATTGAACTTGCCTGAAGAAGGTA
AGGCCATTGAAGATGCAGTTAAAAAGGTTTTGGATGCAGGTATCAGAACTGGTGATTTAGGTGGTTCCAA
CAGTACCACCGAAGTCGGTGATGCTGTCGCCGAAGAAGTTAAGAAAATCCTTGCTTAAAAAGATTCTCTT
TTTTTATGATATTTGTACATAAACTTTATAAATGAAATTCATAATAGAAACGACACGAAATTACAAAATG
GAATATGTTCATAGGGTAGACGAAACTATATACGCAATCTACATACATTTATCAAGAAGGAGAAAAAGGA
GGATGTAAAGGAATACAGGTAAGCAAATTGATACTAATGGCTCAACGTGATAAGGAAAAAGAATTGCACT
TTAACATTAATATTGACAAGGAGGAGGGCACCACACAAAAAGTTAGGTGTAACAGAAAATCATGAAACTA
TGATTCCTAATTTATATATTGGAGGATTTTCTCTAAAAAAAAAAAAATACAACAAATAAAAAACACTCAA
TGACCTGACCATTTGATGGAGTTTAAGTCAATACCTTCTTGAACCATTTCCCATAATGGTGAAAGTTCCC
TCAAGAATTTTACTCTGTCAGAAACGGCCTTAACGACGTAGTCGATATGGTGCACTCTCAGTACAATCTG
CTCTGATGCCGCATAGTTAAGCCAGCCCCGACACCCGCCAACACCCGCTGACGCGCCCTGACGGGCTTGT
CTGCTCCCGGCATCCGCTTACAGACAAGCTGTGACCGTCTCCGGGAGCTGCATGTGTCAGAGGTTTTCAC
CGTCATCACCGAAACGCGCGA
